>Addgene plasmid #32530 | pCMV-HA (New MCS) | addgene full sequence | sequence record 351565 | Addgene NGS Result
GAGTTCGAGCTTGCATGCCTGCAGGTCGTTACATAACTTACGGTAAATGGCCCGCCTGGCTGACCGCCCA
ACGACCCCCGCCCATTGACGTCAATAATGACGTATGTTCCCATAGTAACGCCAATAGGGACTTTCCATTG
ACGTCAATGGGTGGAGTATTTACGGTAAACTGCCCACTTGGCAGTACATCAAGTGTATCATATGCCAAGT
ACGCCCCCTATTGACGTCAATGACGGTAAATGGCCCGCCTGGCATTATGCCCAGTACATGACCTTATGGG
ACTTTCCTACTTGGCAGTACATCTACGTATTAGTCATCGCTATTACCATGGTGATGCGGTTTTGGCAGTA
CATCAATGGGCGTGGATAGCGGTTTGACTCACGGGGATTTCCAAGTCTCCACCCCATTGACGTCAATGGG
AGTTTGTTTTGGCACCAAAATCAACGGGACTTTCCAAAATGTCGTAACAACTCCGCCCCATTGACGCAAA
TGGGCGGTAGGCGTGTACGGTGGGAGGTCTATATAAGCAGAGCTCGTTTAGTGAACCGTCAGATCGCCTG
GAGACGCCATCCACGCTGTTTTGACCTCCATAGAAGACACCGGGACCGATCCAGCCTCCGGACTCTAGAG
GATCCGGTACTAGAGGAACTGAAAAACCAGAAAGTTAACTGGTAAGTTTAGTCTTTTTGTCTTTTATTTC
AGGTCCCGGATCCGGTGGTGGTGCAAATCAAAGAACTGCTCCTCAGTGGATGTTGCCTTTACTTCTAGGC
CTGTACGGAAGTGTTACTTCTGCTCTAAAAGCTGCGGAATTGTACCCGCGGGCCCACCATGTACCCATAC
GATGTTCCAGATTACGCTCTTATGGCCATGGAGGAATTCCTCGAGGATATCGCGGCCGCGGGGATCCAGA
CATGATAAGATACATTGATGAGTTTGGACAAACCACAACTAGAATGCAGTGAAAAAAATGCTTTATTTGT
GAAATTTGTGATGCTATTGCTTTATTTGTAACCATTATAAGCTGCAATAAACAAGTTAACAACAACAATT
GCATTCATTTTATGTTTCAGGTTCAGGGGGAGGTGTGGGAGGTTTTTTCGGATCCTCTAGAGTCGATCTG
CAGGCATGCTAGCTTGGCGTAATCATGGTCATAGCTGTTTCCTGTGTGAAATTGTTATCCGCTCACAATT
CCACACAACATACGAGCCGGAAGCATAAAGTGTAAAGCCTGGGGTGCCTAATGAGTGAGCTAACTCACAT
TAATTGCGTTGCGCTCACTGCCCGCTTTCCAGTCGGGAAACCTGTCGTGCCAGCTGCATTAATGAATCGG
CCAACGCGCGGGGAGAGGCGGTTTGCGTATTGGGCGCTCTTCCGCTTCCTCGCTCACTGACTCGCTGCGC
TCGGTCGTTCGGCTGCGGCGAGCGGTATCAGCTCACTCAAAGGCGGTAATACGGTTATCCACAGAATCAG
GGGATAACGCAGGAAAGAACATGTGAGCAAAAGGCCAGCAAAAGGCCAGGAACCGTAAAAAGGCCGCGTT
GCTGGCGTTTTTCCATAGGCTCCGCCCCCCTGACGAGCATCACAAAAATCGACGCTCAAGTCAGAGGTGG
CGAAACCCGACAGGACTATAAAGATACCAGGCGTTTCCCCCTGGAAGCTCCCTCGTGCGCTCTCCTGTTC
CGACCCTGCCGCTTACCGGATACCTGTCCGCCTTTCTCCCTTCGGGAAGCGTGGCGCTTTCTCATAGCTC
ACGCTGTAGGTATCTCAGTTCGGTGTAGGTCGTTCGCTCCAAGCTGGGCTGTGTGCACGAACCCCCCGTT
CAGCCCGACCGCTGCGCCTTATCCGGTAACTATCGTCTTGAGTCCAACCCGGTAAGACACGACTTATCGC
CACTGGCAGCAGCCACTGGTAACAGGATTAGCAGAGCGAGGTATGTAGGCGGTGCTACAGAGTTCTTGAA
GTGGTGGCCTAACTACGGCTACACTAGAAGAACAGTATTTGGTATCTGCGCTCTGCTGAAGCCAGTTACC
TTCGGAAAAAGAGTTGGTAGCTCTTGATCCGGCAAACAAACCACCGCTGGTAGCGGTGGTTTTTTTGTTT
GCAAGCAGCAGATTACGCGCAGAAAAAAAGGATCTCAAGAAGATCCTTTGATCTTTTCTACGGGGTCTGA
CGCTCAGTGGAACGAAAACTCACGTTAAGGGATTTTGGTCATGAGATTATCAAAAAGGATCTTCACCTAG
ATCCTTTTAAATTAAAAATGAAGTTTTAAATCAATCTAAAGTATATATGAGTAAACTTGGTCTGACAGTT
ACCAATGCTTAATCAGTGAGGCACCTATCTCAGCGATCTGTCTATTTCGTTCATCCATAGTTGCCTGACT
CCCCGTCGTGTAGATAACTACGATACGGGAGGGCTTACCATCTGGCCCCAGTGCTGCAATGATACCGCGA
GACCCACGCTCACCGGCTCCAGATTTATCAGCAATAAACCAGCCAGCCGGAAGGGCCGAGCGCAGAAGTG
GTCCTGCAACTTTATCCGCCTCCATCCAGTCTATTAATTGTTGCCGGGAAGCTAGAGTAAGTAGTTCGCC
AGTTAATAGTTTGCGCAACGTTGTTGCCATTGCTACAGGCATCGTGGTGTCACGCTCGTCGTTTGGTATG
GCTTCATTCAGCTCCGGTTCCCAACGATCAAGGCGAGTTACATGATCCCCCATGTTGTGCAAAAAAGCGG
TTAGCTCCTTCGGTCCTCCGATCGTTGTCAGAAGTAAGTTGGCCGCAGTGTTATCACTCATGGTTATGGC
AGCACTGCATAATTCTCTTACTGTCATGCCATCCGTAAGATGCTTTTCTGTGACTGGTGAGTACTCAACC
AAGTCATTCTGAGAATAGTGTATGCGGCGACCGAGTTGCTCTTGCCCGGCGTCAATACGGGATAATACCG
CGCCACATAGCAGAACTTTAAAAGTGCTCATCATTGGAAAACGTTCTTCGGGGCGAAAACTCTCAAGGAT
CTTACCGCTGTTGAGATCCAGTTCGATGTAACCCACTCGTGCACCCAACTGATCTTCAGCATCTTTTACT
TTCACCAGCGTTTCTGGGTGAGCAAAAACAGGAAGGCAAAATGCCGCAAAAAAGGGAATAAGGGCGACAC
GGAAATGTTGAATACTCATACTCTTCCTTTTTCAATATTATTGAAGCATTTATCAGGGTTATTGTCTCAT
GAGCGGATACATATTTGAATGTATTTAGAAAAATAAACAAATAGGGGTTCCGCGCACATTTCCCCGAAAA
GTGCCACCTGACGTCTAAGAAACCATTATTATCATGACATTAACCTATAAAAATAGGCGTATCACGAGGC
CCTTTCGTCTCGCGCGTTTCGGTGATGACGGTGAAAACCTCTGACACATGCAGCTCCCGGAGACGGTCAC
AGCTTGTCTGTAAGCGGATGCCGGGAGCAGACAAGCCCGTCAGGGCGCGTCAGCGGGTGTTGGCGGGTGT
CGGGGCTGGCTTAACTATGCGGCATCAGAGCAGATTGTACTGAGAGTGCACCATATGCGGTGTGAAATAC
CGCACAGATGCGTAAGGAGAAAATACCGCATCAGGCGCCATTCGCCATTCAGGCTGCGCAACTGTTGGGA
AGGGCGATCGGTGCGGGCCTCTTCGCTATTACGCCAGCTGGCGAAAGGGGGATGTGCTGCAAGGCGATTA
AGTTGGGTAACGCCAGGGTTTTCCCAGTCACGACGTTGTAAAACGACGGCCAGT
Features (pLannotate 1.2.2; 16 found; start..end, strand, type, name):
      8..28      -  misc_feature   MCS (fragment): pUC18/19 multiple cloning site
     27..330     +  enhancer       CMV enhancer: human cytomegalovirus immediate early enhancer
    331..534     +  promoter       CMV promoter: human cytomegalovirus (CMV) immediate early promoter
    672..768     +  intron         SV40 intron: modified SV40 intron with splice donor and acceptor sites
    832..858     +  CDS            3xHA (fragment): three tandem HA epitope tags
    903..1037    -  polyA_signal   SV40 poly(A) signal: SV40 polyadenylation signal
   1172..1188    -  protein_bind   lac operator: The lac repressor binds to the lac operator to inhibit transcription in E. coli. This inhibition can be relieved by adding lactose or isopropyl-β-D-thiogalactopyranoside (IPTG). lac repressor encoded by lacI
   1196..1226    -  promoter       lac promoter: promoter for the E. coli lac operon
   1241..1262    -  protein_bind   CAP binding site: CAP binding activates transcription in the presence of cAMP. E. coli catabolite activator protein
   1275..1367    -  CDS            lacI (fragment): lac repressor; lacI; The lac repressor binds to the lac operator to inhibit transcription in E. coli. This inhibition can be relieved by adding lactose or isopropyl-β-D-thiogalactopyranoside (IPTG).
   1550..2138    -  rep_origin     ori: high-copy-number ColE1/pMB1/pBR322/pUC origin of replication
   2309..3169    -  CDS            AmpR: β-lactamase; bla; confers resistance to ampicillin, carbenicillin, and related antibiotics
   3170..3274    -  promoter       AmpR promoter: bla
   3369..3404    +  CDS            rop (fragment): Rop protein, which maintains plasmids at low copy number; rop
   3506..3605    +  misc_feature   bom (fragment): basis of mobility region from pBR322
   3611..2       -  CDS            lacZα (fragment) (across the origin): LacZα fragment of β-galactosidase; lacZ fragment
