[The description below was written by a language model from this plasmid's Addgene catalogue record and pLannotate feature annotations shown in this document.]
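Description:
pCMV-HA (New MCS) is an empty mammalian expression backbone derived from the commercial pCMV-HA vector, about 3.8 kb in size, designed for producing proteins carrying an N-terminal HA epitope tag. It is maintained in E. coli as a high-copy plasmid through a ColE1/pUC-type origin and is selected with ampicillin via the β-lactamase gene and its native promoter. The feature table also picks up short remnants of lac promoter/operator, lacI, lacZα, rop and bom sequences. These are leftover pUC/pBR322-derived backbone fragments rather than functional parts of the expression design. No mammalian selection marker is annotated, which fits use in transient transfection.

The expression cassette consists of the human cytomegalovirus immediate early enhancer and promoter, followed by a modified SV40 intron with splice donor and acceptor sites. Next come a short HA tag coding segment (annotated as a fragment of a 3xHA feature, consistent in length with a single HA epitope), the cloning site, and an SV40 polyadenylation signal. The distinguishing modification is the polylinker. The original sites (SfiI, EcoRI, SalI, BglII, XhoI, KpnI, NotI) were replaced, by ligating annealed oligonucleotides into the SfiI/NotI-cut vector, with EcoRI, XhoI, EcoRV and NotI, matching the polylinker of the pCAGIG vector. This allows inserts to be moved between the two vectors using the same enzymes. The SfiI site was destroyed in the process, and the reading frame relative to the HA tag differs from the parental vector, so inserts must be designed for the new frame to yield an in-frame HA fusion for detection or immunoprecipitation.
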