Addgene plasmid #32530: pCMV-HA (New MCS)
Purpose: (Empty Backbone)
Depositing lab: Christopher A Walsh. Depositing organization: Boston Children's Hospital.
Backbone
  Vector backbone: pCMV-HA
  Backbone manufacturer: Clontech
  Backbone size (bp): 3800
  Modifications to backbone: Multiple cloning site (MCS) was changed from SfiI, EcoRI, SalI, BglII, XhoI, KpnI and NotI to match the MCS of the pCAGIG vector (Addgene plasmid #11159) EcoRI, XhoI, EcoRV and NotI. This changes the frame for fusion to the HA tag. Top oligo: 5'- AGGAATTCCTCGAGGATATCGC -3' and Bottom oligo 5'- GGCCGCGATATCCTCGAGGAATTCCTCCA -3' were annealed and ligated into SfiI/NotI cut pCMV-HA. The SfiI site was destroyed in the process.
  Vector type: Mammalian Expression
  Tag / fusion protein: HA (N terminal on backbone)
Growth in bacteria
  Bacterial resistance: Ampicillin, 100 μg/mL
  Growth temperature: 37°C
  Growth strain: DH5alpha
  Copy number: High Copy
Terms and licenses: Academic/Nonprofit Terms; Industry Terms: Not Available to Industry
Depositor comments: Multiple cloning site (MCS) was changed from SfiI, EcoRI, SalI, BglII, XhoI, KpnI and NotI to match the MCS of the pCAGIG vector (Addgene plasmid #11159) EcoRI, XhoI, EcoRV and NotI. This changes the frame for fusion to the HA tag. Top oligo: 5'- AGGAATTCCTCGAGGATATCGC -3' and Bottom oligo 5'- GGCCGCGATATCCTCGAGGAATTCCTCCA -3' were annealed and ligated into SfiI/NotI cut pCMV-HA. The SfiI site was destroyed in the process.
How to cite: pCMV-HA (New MCS) was a gift from Christopher A Walsh (Addgene plasmid # 32530 ; http://n2t.net/addgene:32530 ; RRID:Addgene_32530)
