>Addgene plasmid #32530 | pCMV-HA (New MCS) | addgene partial sequence | sequence record 38173 | CMV-F
ACCGTCAGATCGCCTGGAGACGCCATCCACGCTGTTTTGACCTCCATAGAAGACACCGGGACCGATCCAG
CCTCCGGACTCTAGAGGATCCGGTACTAGAGGAACTGAAAAACCAGAAAGTTAACTGGTAAGTTTAGTCT
TTTTGTCTTTTATTTCAGGTCCCGGATCCGGTGGTGGTGCAAATCAAAGAACTGCTCCTCAGTGGATGTT
GCCTTTACTTCTAGGCCTGTACGGAAGTGTTACTTCTGCTCTAAAAGCTGCGGAATTGTACCCGCGGGCC
CACCATGTACCCATACGATGTTCCAGATTACGCTCTTATGGCCATGGAGGAATTCCTCGAGGATATCGCG
GCCGCGGGGATCCAGACATGATAAGATACATTGATGAGTTTGGACAAACCACAACTAGAATGCAGTGAAA
AAAATGCTTTATTTGTGAAATTTGTGATGCTATTGCTTTATTTGTAACCATTATAAGCTGCAATAAACAA
GTTAACAACAACAATTGCATTCATTTTATGTTTCAGGTTCAGGGGGAGGTGTGGGAGGTTTTTTCGGATC
CTCTAGAGTCGATCTGCAGGCATGCTAGCTTGGCGTAATCATGGTCATAGCTGTTTCCTGTGTGAAATTG
TTATCCGCTCACAATTCCACACAACATACGAGCCGGAAGCATAAAGTGTAAAGCCTGGGGTGCCTAATGA
GTGAGCTAACTCACATTAATTGCGTTGCGCTCACTGCCCGCTTTCCAGTCGGGAAACCTGTCGTGCCAGC
TGCATTAATGAATCGGCCAACGCGCGGGGAGAGGCGGTTTGCGTATTGGGCGCTCTTC
